>Addgene plasmid #54655 | Dronpa3-C1 | depositor partial sequence | sequence record 85052 | insert sequence
GACGTCAGATCCGCTAGCGCTACCGGTCGCCACCATGGTGAGTGTGATTAAACCAGACATGAAGATCAAG
CTGCGTATGGAAGGCGCTGTAAATGGACACCCGTTCGCGATTGAAGGAGTTGGCCTTGGGAAGCCTTTCG
AGGGAAAACAGAGTATGGACCTTAAAGTCAAAGAAGGCGGACCTCTGCCTTTCGCCTATGACATCTTGAC
AACTGTGTTCTGTTACGGCAACAGGGTATTCGCCAAATACCCAGAAAATATAGTAGACTATTTCAAGCAG
TCGTTTCCTGAGGGCTACTCTTGGGAACGAAGCATGAATTACGAAGACGGGGGCATTTGTAACGCGACAA
ACGACATAACCCTGGATGGTGACTGTTATATCTATGAAATTCGATTTGATGGTGTGAACTTTCCTGCCAA
TGGTCCAGTTATGCAGAAGAGGACTGTGAAATGGGAGCCATCCACTGAGAAATTGTATGTGCGTGATGGA
GTGCTGAAGGGTGATATTAACGCGGCTCTGTCGCTTGAAGGAGGTGGCCATTACCGATGTGACTTCAAAA
CTACTTATAAAGCTAAGAAGGTTGTCCAGTTGCCAGACTATCACTTTGTGGACCACCACATTGAGATTAA
AAGCCACGACAAAGATTACAGTAATGTTAATCTGCATGAGCACGCCGAAGCGCATTCTGAGCTGCCGAGG
CAGGCCAAGTCCGGACTCAGATCTCGAGCTCAAGCTTCGAATTCTGCAGTCGACGGTACCGCGGGCCCGG
GATCCACCGGATCTAGATAACTGATCATAATCAGCCATACCACATTTGTAGAGGTTTTACTTGCTTTAAA
AACCTCCCACACCTCCCCCTGAACCTGAAACATAAAATGAATGCAATTGTTGTTGTTAACTTGTTTATTG
CAGCTTATAATGG
