>Addgene plasmid #54655 | Dronpa3-C1 | addgene partial sequence | sequence record 93337 | CMV-F 5'-CGCAAATGGGCGGTAGGCGTG-3'
AGTGAACCGTCAGATCCGCTAGCGCTACCGGTCGCCACCATGGTGAGTGTGATTAAACCAGACATGAAGA
TCAAGCTGCGTATGGAAGGCGCTGTAAATGGACACCCGTTCGCGATTGAAGGAGTTGGCCTTGGGAAGCC
TTTCGAGGGAAAACAGAGTATGGACCTTAAAGTCAAAGAAGGCGGACCTCTGCCTTTCGCCTATGACATC
TTGACAACTGTGTTCTGTTACGGCAACAGGGTATTCGCCAAATACCCAGAAAATATAGTAGACTATTTCA
AGCAGTCGTTTCCTGAGGGCTACTCTTGGGAACGAAGCATGAATTACGAAGACGGGGGCATTTGTAACGC
GACAAACGACATAACCCTGGATGGTGACTGTTATATCTATGAAATTCGATTTGATGGTGTGAACTTTCCT
GCCAATGGTCCAGTTATGCAGAAGAGGACTGTGAAATGGGAGCCATCCACTGAGAAATTGTATGTGCGTG
ATGGAGTGCTGAAGGGTGATATTAACGCGGCTCTGTCGCTTGAAGGAGGTGGCCATTACCGATGTGACTT
CAAAACTACTTATAAAGCTAAGAAGGTTGTCCAGTTGCCAGACTATCACTTTGTGGACCACCACATTGAG
ATTAAAAGCCACGACAAAGATTACAGTAATGTTAATCTGCATGAGCACGCCGAAGCGCATTCTGAGCTGC
CGAGGCAGGCCAAGTCCGGACTCAGATCTCGAGCTCAAGCTTCGAATTCTGCAGTCGACGGTACCGCGGG
CCCGGGATCCACCGGATCTAGATAACTGATCATAATCAGCCATACCACATT
