[The description below was written by a language model from this plasmid's Addgene catalogue record.]
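Description:
Dronpa3-C1 is an empty mammalian expression backbone of about 4.75 kb, designed for building fusions to the fluorescent protein Dronpa3. In the "C1" layout the fluorescent protein coding sequence sits upstream of the cloning site, so a gene of interest inserted in frame is expressed with Dronpa3 at its N terminus. No insert is present in the deposited plasmid. It is propagated in E. coli as a high-copy plasmid under kanamycin selection, and it carries a neomycin resistance marker that allows G418 selection of stably transfected mammalian cells. The record does not name the promoter driving the Dronpa3 cassette, the origin of replication, or the polyadenylation signals, and no feature table is provided to confirm them.

Dronpa3 is a variant of Dronpa, a green fluorescent protein known for reversible photoswitching between bright and dark states. The record lists an excitation maximum of 503 nm and an emission maximum of 518 nm, placing it in the standard green channel. The construct can be used as supplied to express untargeted Dronpa3 as a control, or more typically as a starting vector for tagging a protein of interest to follow its localization in live mammalian cells. The photoswitchable behaviour of the Dronpa family makes such fusions suited to protein tracking and super-resolution imaging, although the record itself states only the cloning-vector role and the spectral properties.
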