Addgene plasmid #54655: Dronpa3-C1
Purpose: (Empty Backbone) Localization: C1 Cloning Vector, Excitation: 503, Emission: 518
Depositing lab: Michael Davidson. Depositing organization: Florida State University, Tallahassee.
Backbone
  Vector backbone: Dronpa3-C1
  Backbone size (bp): 4750
  Vector type: Mammalian Expression
  Selectable markers: Neomycin (select with G418)
  Tag / fusion protein: Dronpa3 (N terminal on backbone)
Growth in bacteria
  Bacterial resistance: Kanamycin, 50 μg/mL
  Growth temperature: 37°C
  Growth strain: DH5alpha
  Copy number: High Copy
Gene/Insert
  Gene/Insert name: None
  Tag / fusion protein: Dronpa3 (N terminal on backbone)
Terms and licenses: Academic/Nonprofit Terms; Industry Terms
Depositor comments: . Excitation = 503; Emission = 518
How to cite: Dronpa3-C1 was a gift from Michael Davidson (Addgene plasmid # 54655 ; http://n2t.net/addgene:54655 ; RRID:Addgene_54655)
